Addgene plasmid #115791: pDC216
Purpose: Expresses rat Syntaxin 1
Depositing lab: Axel Brunger. Depositing organization: Stanford University. Publication: Molecular Mechanisms of Synaptic Vesicle Priming by Munc13 and Munc18. Lai Y, Choi UB, Leitz J, Rhee HJ, Lee C, Altas B, Zhao M, Pfuetzner RA, Wang AL, Brose N, Rhee J, Brunger AT. Neuron. 2017 Aug 2;95(3):591-607.e10. doi: 10.1016/j.neuron.2017.07.004. PubMed 28772123.
Backbone
  Vector backbone: pJExpress414
  Backbone manufacturer: DNA 2.0
  Total vector size (bp): 4930
  Vector type: Bacterial Expression
Growth in bacteria
  Bacterial resistance: Ampicillin, 100 μg/mL
  Growth temperature: 37°C
  Growth strain: DH5alpha
  Copy number: Unknown
Gene/Insert
  Gene/Insert name: Syntaxin1
  Species: R. norvegicus (rat)
  Mutation: C145S S193C C271S C272S
  Entrez Gene: Stx1a
  Promoter: T7
  Tag / fusion protein: hexa histidine (N terminal on backbone)
  Cloning method: Unknown
  Sequencing primers: 5′ T7
Resource information
  A portion of this plasmid was derived from a plasmid made by: Daniel Cipriano
Terms and licenses: Academic/Nonprofit Terms; Industry Terms: Not Available to Industry
How to cite: pDC216 was a gift from Axel Brunger (Addgene plasmid # 115791 ; http://n2t.net/addgene:115791 ; RRID:Addgene_115791)
