[The description below was written by a language model from this plasmid's Addgene catalogue record and pLannotate feature annotations shown in this document.]
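Description:
pDC216 is a bacterial expression plasmid of about 4.9 kb built on the pJExpress414 backbone, made for producing recombinant rat syntaxin 1A (Stx1a) in E. coli. It replicates from a high-copy ColE1/pUC-type origin and is selected with ampicillin through a β-lactamase (AmpR) gene driven by its own promoter. The backbone also carries lacI with its native promoter. Short fragments annotated as KanR, lacZα, 5S rRNA and the rrnB T1/T2 terminators appear to be backbone remnants or insulating terminators rather than functional genes.

The expression cassette consists of a T7 promoter immediately followed by a lac operator, an N-terminal tag region, the Stx1a open reading frame and a T7 terminator. Transcription therefore needs a host that supplies T7 RNA polymerase, and it is held off by the plasmid-encoded lac repressor until induction with IPTG. The catalogue lists an N-terminal hexahistidine tag contributed by the backbone. The short annotation just upstream of the coding sequence matches part of a composite His/TEV-type tag, which suggests a protease cleavage site may lie between tag and protein, though the record does not state this outright.

The insert carries four substitutions: C145S, C271S and C272S remove cysteines, while S193C introduces one at a new position. This pattern is typical of preparing a protein for site-specific thiol labelling, but the record does not give the reason for the mutations. The two sequence records (depositor and repository sequencing) show the same features in the same order and differ only in their start coordinate. The plasmid is associated with work on synaptic vesicle priming by Munc13 and Munc18, where syntaxin 1A acts as a SNARE component alongside SNAP25 and VAMP2.
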