Features (pLannotate 1.2.2; 15 found; start..end, strand, type, name):
    578..1166    +  rep_origin     ori: high-copy-number ColE1/pMB1/pBR322/pUC origin of replication
   1391..1408    +  terminator     rrnB T2 terminator (fragment): transcription terminator T2 from the E. coli rrnB gene
   1433..1452    -  CDS            lacZα (fragment): LacZα fragment of β-galactosidase; lacZ fragment
   1915..1933    +  promoter       T7 promoter: promoter for bacteriophage T7 RNA polymerase
   1934..1958    +  protein_bind   lac operator: The lac repressor binds to the lac operator to inhibit transcription in E. coli. This inhibition can be relieved by adding lactose or isopropyl-β-D-thiogalactopyranoside (IPTG). lac repressor encoded by lacI
   2051..2072    +  CDS            capTEV™ (fragment): composite tag for in vivo biotinylation, TEV protease cleavage, and 6xHis tagging
   2073..2933    +  CDS            Stx1a: STX1A_RAT - Also known as Sap. Experimental evidence at protein level: Swiss-Prot protein existence level 1. Plays an essential role in hormone and neurotransmitter calcium-dependent exocytosis and endocytosis (PubMed:7901002, PubMed:17301173, PubMed:18167541, PubMed:20484665, PubMed:22411134, PubMed:28813412). Part of the SNARE (Soluble NSF Attachment Receptor) complex composed of SNAP25, STX1A and VAMP2 which mediates the fusion of synaptic vesicles with the presynaptic plasma membrane (PubMed:14665625, PubMed:16888141, PubMed:19571812). STX1A and SNAP25 are localized on the plasma membrane
   2947..2994    +  terminator     T7 terminator: transcription terminator for bacteriophage T7 RNA polymerase
   3054..3094    -  terminator     rrnB T1 terminator (fragment): transcription terminator T1 from the E. coli rrnB gene
   3096..3211    -  ncRNA          5S rRNA: Accession: RF00001 - 5S ribosomal RNA
   3242..3266    +  CDS            KanR (fragment): aminoglycoside phosphotransferase; aph(3')-Ia; confers resistance to kanamycin
   3296..3392    +  promoter       AmpR promoter (fragment): bla
   3395..4255    +  CDS            AmpR: β-lactamase; bla; confers resistance to ampicillin, carbenicillin, and related antibiotics
   4264..4337    +  promoter       lacI promoter (fragment): lacI
   4338..489     +  CDS            lacI (across the origin): LACI_ECOLI - Experimental evidence at protein level: Swiss-Prot protein existence level 1. Repressor of the lactose operon. Binds allolactose as an inducer. From Escherichia coli (strain K12).
>Addgene plasmid #115791 | pDC216 | depositor full sequence | sequence record 218717 | pDC216 sequence 4928 bps
CTGGCTGGCTGGCATAAATATCTCACTCGCAATCAAATTCAGCCGATAGCGGAACGGGAAGGCGACTGGA
GTGCCATGTCCGGTTTTCAACAAACCATGCAAATGCTGAATGAGGGCATCGTTCCCACTGCGATGCTGGT
TGCCAACGATCAGATGGCGCTGGGCGCAATGCGCGCCATTACCGAGTCCGGGCTGCGCGTTGGTGCGGAT
ATCTCGGTAGTGGGATACGACGATACCGAAGATAGCTCATGTTATATCCCGCCGTTAACCACCATCAAAC
AGGATTTTCGCCTGCTGGGGCAAACCAGCGTGGACCGCTTGCTGCAACTCTCTCAGGGCCAGGCGGTGAA
GGGCAATCAGCTGTTGCCAGTCTCACTGGTGAAAAGAAAAACCACCCTGGCGCCCAATACGCAAACCGCC
TCTCCCCGCGCGTTGGCCGATTCATTAATGCAGCTGGCACGACAGGTTTCCCGACTGGAAAGCGGGCAGT
GACTCATGACCAAAATCCCTTAACGTGAGTTACGCGCGCGTCGTTCCACTGAGCGTCAGACCCCGTAGAA
AAGATCAAAGGATCTTCTTGAGATCCTTTTTTTCTGCGCGTAATCTGCTGCTTGCAAACAAAAAAACCAC
CGCTACCAGCGGTGGTTTGTTTGCCGGATCAAGAGCTACCAACTCTTTTTCCGAAGGTAACTGGCTTCAG
CAGAGCGCAGATACCAAATACTGTTCTTCTAGTGTAGCCGTAGTTAGCCCACCACTTCAAGAACTCTGTA
GCACCGCCTACATACCTCGCTCTGCTAATCCTGTTACCAGTGGCTGCTGCCAGTGGCGATAAGTCGTGTC
TTACCGGGTTGGACTCAAGACGATAGTTACCGGATAAGGCGCAGCGGTCGGGCTGAACGGGGGGTTCGTG
CACACAGCCCAGCTTGGAGCGAACGACCTACACCGAACTGAGATACCTACAGCGTGAGCTATGAGAAAGC
GCCACGCTTCCCGAAGGGAGAAAGGCGGACAGGTATCCGGTAAGCGGCAGGGTCGGAACAGGAGAGCGCA
CGAGGGAGCTTCCAGGGGGAAACGCCTGGTATCTTTATAGTCCTGTCGGGTTTCGCCACCTCTGACTTGA
GCGTCGATTTTTGTGATGCTCGTCAGGGGGGCGGAGCCTATGGAAAAACGCCAGCAACGCGGCCTTTTTA
CGGTTCCTGGCCTTTTGCTGGCCTTTTGCTCACATGTTCTTTCCTGCGTTATCCCCTGATTCTGTGGATA
ACCGTATTACCGCCTTTGAGTGAGCTGATACCGCTCGCCGCAGCCGAACGACCGAGCGCAGCGAGTCAGT
GAGCGAGGAAGCGGAAGGCGAGAGTAGGGAACTGCCAGGCATCAAACTAAGCAGAAGGCCCCTGACGGAT
GGCCTTTTTGCGTTTCTACAAACTCTTTCTGTGTTGTAAAACGACGGCCAGTCTTAAGCTCGGGCCCCCT
GGGCGGTTCTGATAACGAGTAATCGTTAATCCGCAAATAACGTAAAAACCCGCTTCGGCGGGTTTTTTTA
TGGGGGGAGTTTAGGGAAAGAGCATTTGTCAGAATATTTAAGGGCGCCTGTCACTTTGCTTGATATATGA
GAATTATTTAACCTTATAAATGAGAAAAAAGCAACGCACTTTAAATAAGATACGTTGCTTTTTCGATTGA
TGAACACCTATAATTAAACTATTCATCTATTATTTATGATTTTTTGTATATACAATATTTCTAGTTTGTT
AAAGAGAATTAAGAAAATAAATCTCGAAAATAATAAAGGGAAAATCAGTTTTTGATATCAAAATTATACA
TGTCAACGATAATACAAAATATAATACAAACTATAAGATGTTATCAGTATTTATTATCATTTAGAATAAA
TTTTGTGTCGCCCTTCCGCGAAATTAATACGACTCACTATAGGGGAATTGTGAGCGGATAACAATTCCCC
TCTAGAAATAATTTTGTTTAACTTTTAGGAGGTAAAACATATGAGCTATTGGCACCATCACCACCACCAC
GACTACGATATCCCGACCAGCGAGAATCTGTATTTTCAGGGTAAAGATCGTACCCAGGAGCTGCGTACCG
CGAAAGACAGCGACGATGATGACGACGTGACCGTTACGGTCGATCGTGACCGCTTCATGGACGAATTCTT
CGAGCAAGTCGAAGAGATCCGCGGCTTTATTGATAAGATCGCAGAGAACGTGGAAGAGGTTAAGCGCAAA
CACTCCGCGATTCTGGCAAGCCCGAATCCAGACGAAAAGACGAAAGAAGAACTGGAAGAGTTGATGTCCG
ACATTAAGAAAACCGCGAACAAAGTTCGTAGCAAGCTGAAATCTATCGAGCAGAGCATCGAACAGGAAGA
GGGTCTGAACCGCTCCAGCGCCGATCTGCGTATTCGTAAAACGCAGCACAGCACTCTGAGCCGCAAATTC
GTCGAAGTCATGAGCGAGTACAATGCAACCCAAAGCGACTACCGCGAGCGCAGCAAAGGCCGTATTCAAC
GTCAACTGGAGATCACCGGTCGTACCACCACCTCTGAAGAGTTGGAAGATATGCTGGAGAGCGGTAACCC
GGCGATTTTTGCGTCTGGCATCATCATGGACAGCAGCATCAGCAAGCAAGCGCTGTGCGAAATTGAAACG
CGCCATAGCGAAATCATTAAACTGGAGAACAGCATTCGTGAGTTGCATGATATGTTCATGGACATGGCAA
TGCTGGTTGAGAGCCAGGGTGAGATGATCGATCGTATTGAATACAATGTGGAGCATGCCGTTGATTATGT
CGAGCGTGCGGTGAGCGACACGAAGAAGGCCGTTAAGTACCAGTCGAAAGCTCGTCGTAAGAAGATCATG
ATTATCATCTCTAGCGTGATTCTGGGTATTATCATTGCTTCCACGATCGGTGGCATTTTTGGCTAACTCG
AGCCCCCTAGCATAACCCCTTGGGGCCTCTAAACGGGTCTTGAGGGGTTTTTTGCCCCTGAGACGCGTCA
ATCGAGTTCGTACCTAAGGGCGACACCCCCTAATTAGCCCGGGCGAAAGGCCCAGTCTTTCGACTGAGCC
TTTCGTTTTATTTGATGCCTGGCAGTTCCCTACTCTCGCATGGGGAGTCCCCACACTACCATCGGCGCTA
CGGCGTTTCACTTCTGAGTTCGGCATGGGGTCAGGTGGGACCACCGCGCTACTGCCGCCAGGCAAACAAG
GGGTGTTATGAGCCATATTCAGGTATAAATGGGCTCGCGATAATGTTCAGAATTGGTTAATTGGTTGTAA
CACTGACCCCTATTTGTTTATTTTTCTAAATACATTCAAATATGTATCCGCTCATGAGACAATAACCCTG
ATAAATGCTTCAATAATATTGAAAAAGGAAGAATATGAGTATTCAACATTTCCGTGTCGCCCTTATTCCC
TTTTTTGCGGCATTTTGCCTTCCTGTTTTTGCTCACCCAGAAACGCTGGTGAAAGTAAAAGATGCTGAAG
ATCAGTTGGGTGCACGAGTGGGTTACATCGAACTGGATCTCAACAGCGGTAAGATCCTTGAGAGTTTTCG
CCCCGAAGAACGTTTTCCAATGATGAGCACTTTTAAAGTTCTGCTATGTGGCGCGGTATTATCCCGTATT
GACGCCGGGCAAGAGCAACTCGGTCGCCGCATACACTATTCTCAGAATGACTTGGTTGAGTACTCACCAG
TCACAGAAAAGCATCTTACGGATGGCATGACAGTAAGAGAATTATGCAGTGCTGCCATAACCATGAGTGA
TAACACTGCGGCCAACTTACTTCTGACAACGATCGGAGGACCGAAGGAGCTAACCGCTTTTTTGCACAAC
ATGGGGGATCATGTAACTCGCCTTGATCGTTGGGAACCGGAGCTGAATGAAGCCATACCAAACGACGAGC
GTGACACCACGATGCCTGTAGCGATGGCAACAACGTTGCGCAAACTATTAACTGGCGAACTACTTACTCT
AGCTTCCCGGCAACAATTAATAGACTGGATGGAGGCGGATAAAGTTGCAGGACCACTTCTGCGCTCGGCC
CTTCCGGCTGGCTGGTTTATTGCTGATAAATCCGGAGCCGGTGAGCGTGGTTCTCGCGGTATCATCGCAG
CGCTGGGGCCAGATGGTAAGCCCTCCCGTATCGTAGTTATCTACACGACGGGGAGTCAGGCAACTATGGA
TGAACGAAATAGACAGATCGCTGAGATAGGTGCCTCACTGATTAAGCATTGGTAAGCGGCGCGCCATCGA
ATGGCGCAAAACCTTTCGCGGTATGGCATGATAGCGCCCGGAAGAGAGTCAATTCAGGGTGGTGAATATG
AAACCAGTAACGTTATACGATGTCGCAGAGTATGCCGGTGTCTCTTATCAGACCGTTTCCCGCGTGGTGA
ACCAGGCCAGCCACGTTTCTGCGAAAACGCGGGAAAAAGTGGAAGCGGCGATGGCGGAGCTGAATTACAT
TCCCAACCGCGTGGCACAACAACTGGCGGGCAAACAGTCGTTGCTGATTGGCGTTGCCACCTCCAGTCTG
GCCCTGCACGCGCCGTCGCAAATTGTCGCGGCGATTAAATCTCGCGCCGATCAACTGGGTGCCAGCGTGG
TGGTGTCGATGGTAGAACGAAGCGGCGTCGAAGCCTGTAAAGCGGCGGTGCACAATCTTCTCGCGCAACG
CGTCAGTGGGCTGATCATTAACTATCCGCTGGATGACCAGGATGCCATTGCTGTGGAAGCTGCCTGCACT
AATGTTCCGGCGTTATTTCTTGATGTCTCTGACCAGACACCCATCAACAGTATTATTTTCTCCCATGAGG
ACGGTACGCGACTGGGCGTGGAGCATCTGGTCGCATTGGGTCACCAGCAAATCGCGCTGTTAGCGGGCCC
ATTAAGTTCTGTCTCGGCGCGTCTGCGT
