Features (pLannotate 1.2.2; 15 found; start..end, strand, type, name):
    175..193     +  promoter       T7 promoter: promoter for bacteriophage T7 RNA polymerase
    194..218     +  protein_bind   lac operator: The lac repressor binds to the lac operator to inhibit transcription in E. coli. This inhibition can be relieved by adding lactose or isopropyl-β-D-thiogalactopyranoside (IPTG). lac repressor encoded by lacI
    311..332     +  CDS            capTEV™ (fragment): composite tag for in vivo biotinylation, TEV protease cleavage, and 6xHis tagging
    333..1193    +  CDS            Stx1a: STX1A_RAT - Also known as Sap. Experimental evidence at protein level: Swiss-Prot protein existence level 1. Plays an essential role in hormone and neurotransmitter calcium-dependent exocytosis and endocytosis (PubMed:7901002, PubMed:17301173, PubMed:18167541, PubMed:20484665, PubMed:22411134, PubMed:28813412). Part of the SNARE (Soluble NSF Attachment Receptor) complex composed of SNAP25, STX1A and VAMP2 which mediates the fusion of synaptic vesicles with the presynaptic plasma membrane (PubMed:14665625, PubMed:16888141, PubMed:19571812). STX1A and SNAP25 are localized on the plasma membrane
   1207..1254    +  terminator     T7 terminator: transcription terminator for bacteriophage T7 RNA polymerase
   1314..1354    -  terminator     rrnB T1 terminator (fragment): transcription terminator T1 from the E. coli rrnB gene
   1356..1471    -  ncRNA          5S rRNA: Accession: RF00001 - 5S ribosomal RNA
   1502..1526    +  CDS            KanR (fragment): aminoglycoside phosphotransferase; aph(3')-Ia; confers resistance to kanamycin
   1556..1652    +  promoter       AmpR promoter (fragment): bla
   1655..2515    +  CDS            AmpR: β-lactamase; bla; confers resistance to ampicillin, carbenicillin, and related antibiotics
   2524..2597    +  promoter       lacI promoter (fragment): lacI
   2598..3677    +  CDS            lacI: LACI_ECOLI - Experimental evidence at protein level: Swiss-Prot protein existence level 1. Repressor of the lactose operon. Binds allolactose as an inducer. From Escherichia coli (strain K12).
   3766..4354    +  rep_origin     ori: high-copy-number ColE1/pMB1/pBR322/pUC origin of replication
   4579..4596    +  terminator     rrnB T2 terminator (fragment): transcription terminator T2 from the E. coli rrnB gene
   4621..4640    -  CDS            lacZα (fragment): LacZα fragment of β-galactosidase; lacZ fragment
>Addgene plasmid #115791 | pDC216 | addgene full sequence | sequence record 224893 | Addgene NGS Result
CTAGTTTGTTAAAGAGAATTAAGAAAATAAATCTCGAAAATAATAAAGGGAAAATCAGTTTTTGATATCA
AAATTATACATGTCAACGATAATACAAAATATAATACAAACTATAAGATGTTATCAGTATTTATTATCAT
TTAGAATAAATTTTGTGTCGCCCTTCCGCGAAATTAATACGACTCACTATAGGGGAATTGTGAGCGGATA
ACAATTCCCCTCTAGAAATAATTTTGTTTAACTTTTAGGAGGTAAAACATATGAGCTATTGGCACCATCA
CCACCACCACGACTACGATATCCCGACCAGCGAGAATCTGTATTTTCAGGGTAAAGATCGTACCCAGGAG
CTGCGTACCGCGAAAGACAGCGACGATGATGACGACGTGACCGTTACGGTCGATCGTGACCGCTTCATGG
ACGAATTCTTCGAGCAAGTCGAAGAGATCCGCGGCTTTATTGATAAGATCGCAGAGAACGTGGAAGAGGT
TAAGCGCAAACACTCCGCGATTCTGGCAAGCCCGAATCCAGACGAAAAGACGAAAGAAGAACTGGAAGAG
TTGATGTCCGACATTAAGAAAACCGCGAACAAAGTTCGTAGCAAGCTGAAATCTATCGAGCAGAGCATCG
AACAGGAAGAGGGTCTGAACCGCTCCAGCGCCGATCTGCGTATTCGTAAAACGCAGCACAGCACTCTGAG
CCGCAAATTCGTCGAAGTCATGAGCGAGTACAATGCAACCCAAAGCGACTACCGCGAGCGCAGCAAAGGC
CGTATTCAACGTCAACTGGAGATCACCGGTCGTACCACCACCTCTGAAGAGTTGGAAGATATGCTGGAGA
GCGGTAACCCGGCGATTTTTGCGTCTGGCATCATCATGGACAGCAGCATCAGCAAGCAAGCGCTGTGCGA
AATTGAAACGCGCCATAGCGAAATCATTAAACTGGAGAACAGCATTCGTGAGTTGCATGATATGTTCATG
GACATGGCAATGCTGGTTGAGAGCCAGGGTGAGATGATCGATCGTATTGAATACAATGTGGAGCATGCCG
TTGATTATGTCGAGCGTGCGGTGAGCGACACGAAGAAGGCCGTTAAGTACCAGTCGAAAGCTCGTCGTAA
GAAGATCATGATTATCATCTCTAGCGTGATTCTGGGTATTATCATTGCTTCCACGATCGGTGGCATTTTT
GGCTAACTCGAGCCCCCTAGCATAACCCCTTGGGGCCTCTAAACGGGTCTTGAGGGGTTTTTTGCCCCTG
AGACGCGTCAATCGAGTTCGTACCTAAGGGCGACACCCCATAATTAGCCCGGGCGAAAGGCCCAGTCTTT
CGACTGAGCCTTTCGTTTTATTTGATGCCTGGCAGTTCCCTACTCTCGCATGGGGAGTCCCCACACTACC
ATCGGCGCTACGGCGTTTCACTTCTGAGTTCGGCATGGGGTCAGGTGGGACCACCGCGCTACTGCCGCCA
GGCAAACAAGGGGTGTTATGAGCCATATTCAGGTATAAATGGGCTCGCGATAATGTTCAGAATTGGTTAA
TTGGTTGTAACACTGACCCCTATTTGTTTATTTTTCTAAATACATTCAAATATGTATCCGCTCATGAGAC
AATAACCCTGATAAATGCTTCAATAATATTGAAAAAGGAAGAATATGAGTATTCAACATTTCCGTGTCGC
CCTTATTCCCTTTTTTGCGGCATTTTGCCTTCCTGTTTTTGCTCACCCAGAAACGCTGGTGAAAGTAAAA
GATGCTGAAGATCAGTTGGGTGCACGAGTGGGTTACATCGAACTGGATCTCAACAGCGGTAAGATCCTTG
AGAGTTTTCGCCCCGAAGAACGTTTTCCAATGATGAGCACTTTTAAAGTTCTGCTATGTGGCGCGGTATT
ATCCCGTATTGACGCCGGGCAAGAGCAACTCGGTCGCCGCATACACTATTCTCAGAATGACTTGGTTGAG
TACTCACCAGTCACAGAAAAGCATCTTACGGATGGCATGACAGTAAGAGAATTATGCAGTGCTGCCATAA
CCATGAGTGATAACACTGCGGCCAACTTACTTCTGACAACGATCGGAGGACCGAAGGAGCTAACCGCTTT
TTTGCACAACATGGGGGATCATGTAACTCGCCTTGATCGTTGGGAACCGGAGCTGAATGAAGCCATACCA
AACGACGAGCGTGACACCACGATGCCTGTAGCGATGGCAACAACGTTGCGCAAACTATTAACTGGCGAAC
TACTTACTCTAGCTTCCCGGCAACAATTAATAGACTGGATGGAGGCGGATAAAGTTGCAGGACCACTTCT
GCGCTCGGCCCTTCCGGCTGGCTGGTTTATTGCTGATAAATCCGGAGCCGGTGAGCGTGGTTCTCGCGGT
ATCATCGCAGCGCTGGGGCCAGATGGTAAGCCCTCCCGTATCGTAGTTATCTACACGACGGGGAGTCAGG
CAACTATGGATGAACGAAATAGACAGATCGCTGAGATAGGTGCCTCACTGATTAAGCATTGGTAAGCGGC
GCGCCATCGAATGGCGCAAAACCTTTCGCGGTATGGCATGATAGCGCCCGGAAGAGAGTCAATTCAGGGT
GGTGAATATGAAACCAGTAACGTTATACGATGTCGCAGAGTATGCCGGTGTCTCTTATCAGACCGTTTCC
CGCGTGGTGAACCAGGCCAGCCACGTTTCTGCGAAAACGCGGGAAAAAGTGGAAGCGGCGATGGCGGAGC
TGAATTACATTCCCAACCGCGTGGCACAACAACTGGCGGGCAAACAGTCGTTGCTGATTGGCGTTGCCAC
CTCCAGTCTGGCCCTGCACGCGCCGTCGCAAATTGTCGCGGCGATTAAATCTCGCGCCGATCAACTGGGT
GCCAGCGTGGTGGTGTCGATGGTAGAACGAAGCGGCGTCGAAGCCTGTAAAGCGGCGGTGCACAATCTTC
TCGCGCAACGCGTCAGTGGGCTGATCATTAACTATCCGCTGGATGACCAGGATGCCATTGCTGTGGAAGC
TGCCTGCACTAATGTTCCGGCGTTATTTCTTGATGTCTCTGACCAGACACCCATCAACAGTATTATTTTC
TCCCATGAGGACGGTACGCGACTGGGCGTGGAGCATCTGGTCGCATTGGGTCACCAGCAAATCGCGCTGT
TAGCGGGCCCATTAAGTTCTGTCTCGGCGCGTCTGCGTCTGGCTGGCTGGCATAAATATCTCACTCGCAA
TCAAATTCAGCCGATAGCGGAACGGGAAGGCGACTGGAGTGCCATGTCCGGTTTTCAACAAACCATGCAA
ATGCTGAATGAGGGCATCGTTCCCACTGCGATGCTGGTTGCCAACGATCAGATGGCGCTGGGCGCAATGC
GCGCCATTACCGAGTCCGGGCTGCGCGTTGGTGCGGATATCTCGGTAGTGGGATACGACGATACCGAAGA
TAGCTCATGTTATATCCCGCCGTTAACCACCATCAAACAGGATTTTCGCCTGCTGGGGCAAACCAGCGTG
GACCGCTTGCTGCAACTCTCTCAGGGCCAGGCGGTGAAGGGCAATCAGCTGTTGCCAGTCTCACTGGTGA
AAAGAAAAACCACCCTGGCGCCCAATACGCAAACCGCCTCTCCCCGCGCGTTGGCCGATTCATTAATGCA
GCTGGCACGACAGGTTTCCCGACTGGAAAGCGGGCAGTGACTCATGACCAAAATCCCTTAACGTGAGTTA
CGCGCGCGTCGTTCCACTGAGCGTCAGACCCCGTAGAAAAGATCAAAGGATCTTCTTGAGATCCTTTTTT
TCTGCGCGTAATCTGCTGCTTGCAAACAAAAAAACCACCGCTACCAGCGGTGGTTTGTTTGCCGGATCAA
GAGCTACCAACTCTTTTTCCGAAGGTAACTGGCTTCAGCAGAGCGCAGATACCAAATACTGTTCTTCTAG
TGTAGCCGTAGTTAGCCCACCACTTCAAGAACTCTGTAGCACCGCCTACATACCTCGCTCTGCTAATCCT
GTTACCAGTGGCTGCTGCCAGTGGCGATAAGTCGTGTCTTACCGGGTTGGACTCAAGACGATAGTTACCG
GATAAGGCGCAGCGGTCGGGCTGAACGGGGGGTTCGTGCACACAGCCCAGCTTGGAGCGAACGACCTACA
CCGAACTGAGATACCTACAGCGTGAGCTATGAGAAAGCGCCACGCTTCCCGAAGGGAGAAAGGCGGACAG
GTATCCGGTAAGCGGCAGGGTCGGAACAGGAGAGCGCACGAGGGAGCTTCCAGGGGGAAACGCCTGGTAT
CTTTATAGTCCTGTCGGGTTTCGCCACCTCTGACTTGAGCGTCGATTTTTGTGATGCTCGTCAGGGGGGC
GGAGCCTATGGAAAAACGCCAGCAACGCGGCCTTTTTACGGTTCCTGGCCTTTTGCTGGCCTTTTGCTCA
CATGTTCTTTCCTGCGTTATCCCCTGATTCTGTGGATAACCGTATTACCGCCTTTGAGTGAGCTGATACC
GCTCGCCGCAGCCGAACGACCGAGCGCAGCGAGTCAGTGAGCGAGGAAGCGGAAGGCGAGAGTAGGGAAC
TGCCAGGCATCAAACTAAGCAGAAGGCCCCTGACGGATGGCCTTTTTGCGTTTCTACAAACTCTTTCTGT
GTTGTAAAACGACGGCCAGTCTTAAGCTCGGGCCCCCTGGGCGGTTCTGATAACGAGTAATCGTTAATCC
GCAAATAACGTAAAAACCCGCTTCGGCGGGTTTTTTTATGGGGGGAGTTTAGGGAAAGAGCATTTGTCAG
AATATTTAAGGGCGCCTGTCACTTTGCTTGATATATGAGAATTATTTAACCTTATAAATGAGAAAAAAGC
AACGCACTTTAAATAAGATACGTTGCTTTTTCGATTGATGAACACCTATAATTAAACTATTCATCTATTA
TTTATGATTTTTTGTATATACAATATTT
